Addgene plasmid #99032: pLV-shIl22ra2-1408
Purpose: Expresses a shRNA targeting the rat Il22ra2 gene
Depositing lab: Amy Lasek. Depositing organization: University of Illinois at Chicago. Publication: Reduction of alcohol drinking of alcohol-preferring (P) and high-alcohol drinking (HAD1) rats by targeting phosphodiesterase-4 (PDE4). Franklin KM, Hauser SR, Lasek AW, McClintick J, Ding ZM, McBride WJ, Bell RL. Psychopharmacology (Berl). 2015 Jul;232(13):2251-62. doi: 10.1007/s00213-014-3852-3. Epub 2015 Jan 15. PubMed 25585681.
Backbone
  Vector backbone: pLL3.7
  Backbone size w/o insert (bp): 7649
  Total vector size (bp): 7700
  Vector type: Mammalian Expression, Lentiviral, RNAi
Growth in bacteria
  Bacterial resistance: Ampicillin, 100 μg/mL
  Growth temperature: 30°C
  Growth strain: NEB Stable
  Copy number: High Copy
Gene/Insert
  Gene/Insert name: Il22ra2
  gRNA/shRNA sequence: GTGGCTGTCTCTAAATTAA
  Species: R. norvegicus (rat)
  GenBank ID: NM_001003404
  Entrez Gene: Il22ra2 (a.k.a. Crf2-s1)
  Promoter: mouse U6
  Cloning method: Restriction Enzyme; 5′ cloning site HpaI (destroyed during cloning); 3′ cloning site XhoI (not destroyed)
  Sequencing primers: 5′ U6
Terms and licenses: Academic/Nonprofit Terms; Industry Terms: Not Available to Industry
Depositor comments: This plasmid was generated as part of the NIAAA-funded INIA consortium.
How to cite: pLV-shIl22ra2-1408 was a gift from Amy Lasek (Addgene plasmid # 99032 ; http://n2t.net/addgene:99032 ; RRID:Addgene_99032)
