[The description below was written by a language model from this plasmid's Addgene catalogue record and pLannotate feature annotations shown in this document.]
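Description:
pLV-shIl22ra2-1408 is a lentiviral RNAi vector built on the pLL3.7 (LentiLox) backbone and designed to knock down the rat Il22ra2 gene (also known as Crf2-s1). A short hairpin against the Il22ra2 transcript was cloned between the HpaI and XhoI sites immediately downstream of a mouse U6 promoter. This RNA polymerase III promoter produces the small hairpin RNA, which is then processed by the cellular RNAi machinery. The whole plasmid is about 7.7 kb. It is maintained in bacteria through a high-copy ColE1/pUC-type origin and an ampicillin resistance gene (β-lactamase) with its own promoter.

The viral portion has a CMV enhancer/promoter fused to a truncated HIV-1 5′ LTR, which drives genomic RNA production in packaging cells. This is followed by the Ψ packaging signal with a partial gag sequence, the Rev response element for nuclear export, and the cPPT/CTS element. Downstream of the U6-shRNA cassette, a second CMV enhancer/promoter drives EGFP, so transduced cells can be identified by green fluorescence. This reporter cassette is flanked by two loxP sites in the same orientation, so Cre recombinase could excise it. A WPRE follows to enhance transcript stability and expression. The genome ends with a nef fragment and a truncated LTR at the 3′ end, which the annotation software labels as a 5′ LTR.

The vector has no mammalian drug selection marker, so EGFP is the only means of tracking delivery. The plasmid was generated within an alcohol-research consortium, and the associated publication concerns alcohol drinking in rat models. This is consistent with use for virus-mediated Il22ra2 knockdown in rat cells or tissue, although the record gives no further experimental details.
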