Features (pLannotate 1.2.2; 24 found; start..end, strand, type, name):
     31..83      -  misc_feature   bom (fragment): basis of mobility region from pBR322
    238..617     +  enhancer       CMV enhancer: human cytomegalovirus immediate early enhancer
    618..817     +  promoter       CMV promoter: human cytomegalovirus (CMV) immediate early promoter
    835..1015    +  LTR            5' LTR (truncated): truncated 5' long terminal repeat (LTR) from HIV-1
   1062..1187    +  misc_feature   HIV-1 Ψ: packaging signal of human immunodeficiency virus type 1
   1171..1509    +  CDS            HIV-1 gag (fragment): gag protein from human immunodeficiency virus 1; gag
   1684..1917    +  misc_feature   RRE: The Rev response element (RRE) of HIV-1 allows for Rev-dependent mRNA export from the nucleus to the cytoplasm.
   2294..2394    +  CDS            Rev (fragment): human immunodeficiency virus 1 (HIV-1) Rev protein; rev; enhances nuclear export of unspliced and incompletely spliced viral mRNAs
   2444..2561    +  misc_feature   cPPT/CTS: central polypurine tract and central termination sequence of HIV-1
   2620..2932    +  promoter       U6 promoter: RNA polymerase III promoter for mouse U6 snRNA (Das et al., 1988)
   2987..3012    -  misc_feature   MCS (fragment): pBluescript multiple cloning site
   3047..3080    +  protein_bind   loxP: Cre-mediated recombination occurs in the 8-bp core sequence (GCATACAT). Cre recombinase
   3196..3499    +  enhancer       CMV enhancer: human cytomegalovirus immediate early enhancer
   3500..3703    +  promoter       CMV promoter: human cytomegalovirus (CMV) immediate early promoter
   3748..4464    +  CDS            EGFP: EGFP is a basic (constitutively fluorescent) green fluorescent protein published in 1996, derived from Aequorea victoria. It is reported to be a rapidly-maturing weak dimer with moderate acid sensitivity.
   4487..4520    +  protein_bind   loxP: Cre-mediated recombination occurs in the 8-bp core sequence (GCATACAT). Cre recombinase
   4553..4576    +  misc_feature   MCS (fragment): pBluescript multiple cloning site
   4576..5164    +  misc_feature   WPRE: woodchuck hepatitis virus posttranscriptional regulatory element
   5165..5184    +  misc_feature   MCS (fragment): pBluescript multiple cloning site
   5186..5686    +  CDS            nef (fragment): NEF_HV1LA - Experimental evidence at protein level: Swiss-Prot protein existence level 1. Extracellular Nef protein targets CD4(+) T-lymphocytes for apoptosis by interacting with CXCR4 surface receptors. From Human immunodeficiency virus type 1 group M subtype B (isolate Lai) (HIV-1).
   5693..5873    +  LTR            5' LTR (truncated): truncated 5' long terminal repeat (LTR) from HIV-1
   5935..6523    -  rep_origin     ori: high-copy-number ColE1/pMB1/pBR322/pUC origin of replication
   6694..7554    -  CDS            AmpR: β-lactamase; bla; confers resistance to ampicillin, carbenicillin, and related antibiotics
   7555..7659    -  promoter       AmpR promoter: bla
>Addgene plasmid #99032 | pLV-shIl22ra2-1408 | addgene full sequence | sequence record 189436 | Addgene NGS Result
GTCGACGGATCGGGAGATCTCCCGATCCCCTATGGTGCACTCTCAGTACAATCTGCTCTGATGCCGCATA
GTTAAGCCAGTATCTGCTCCCTGCTTGTGTGTTGGAGGTCGCTGAGTAGTGCGCGAGCAAAATTTAAGCT
ACAACAAGGCAAGGCTTGACCGACAATTGCATGAAGAATCTGCTTAGGGTTAGGCGTTTTGCGCTGCTTC
GCGATGTACGGGCCAGATATACGCGTTGACATTGATTATTGACTAGTTATTAATAGTAATCAATTACGGG
GTCATTAGTTCATAGCCCATATATGGAGTTCCGCGTTACATAACTTACGGTAAATGGCCCGCCTGGCTGA
CCGCCCAACGACCCCCGCCCATTGACGTCAATAATGACGTATGTTCCCATAGTAACGCCAATAGGGACTT
TCCATTGACGTCAATGGGTGGAGTATTTACGGTAAACTGCCCACTTGGCAGTACATCAAGTGTATCATAT
GCCAAGTACGCCCCCTATTGACGTCAATGACGGTAAATGGCCCGCCTGGCATTATGCCCAGTACATGACC
TTATGGGACTTTCCTACTTGGCAGTACATCTACGTATTAGTCATCGCTATTACCATGGTGATGCGGTTTT
GGCAGTACATCAATGGGCGTGGATAGCGGTTTGACTCACGGGGATTTCCAAGTCTCCACCCCATTGACGT
CAATGGGAGTTTGTTTTGGCACCAAAATCAACGGGACTTTCCAAAATGTCGTAACAACTCCGCCCCATTG
ACGCAAATGGGCGGTAGGCGTGTACGGTGGGAGGTCTATATAAGCAGCGCGTTTTGCCTGTACTGGGTCT
CTCTGGTTAGACCAGATCTGAGCCTGGGAGCTCTCTGGCTAACTAGGGAACCCACTGCTTAAGCCTCAAT
AAAGCTTGCCTTGAGTGCTTCAAGTAGTGTGTGCCCGTCTGTTGTGTGACTCTGGTAACTAGAGATCCCT
CAGACCCTTTTAGTCAGTGTGGAAAATCTCTAGCAGTGGCGCCCGAACAGGGACTTGAAAGCGAAAGGGA
AACCAGAGGAGCTCTCTCGACGCAGGACTCGGCTTGCTGAAGCGCGCACGGCAAGAGGCGAGGGGCGGCG
ACTGGTGAGTACGCCAAAAATTTTGACTAGCGGAGGCTAGAAGGAGAGAGATGGGTGCGAGAGCGTCAGT
ATTAAGCGGGGGAGAATTAGATCGCGATGGGAAAAAATTCGGTTAAGGCCAGGGGGAAAGAAAAAATATA
AATTAAAACATATAGTATGGGCAAGCAGGGAGCTAGAACGATTCGCAGTTAATCCTGGCCTGTTAGAAAC
ATCAGAAGGCTGTAGACAAATACTGGGACAGCTACAACCATCCCTTCAGACAGGATCAGAAGAACTTAGA
TCATTATATAATACAGTAGCAACCCTCTATTGTGTGCATCAAAGGATAGAGATAAAAGACACCAAGGAAG
CTTTAGACAAGATAGAGGAAGAGCAAAACAAAAGTAAGACCACCGCACAGCAAGCGGCCGGCCGCTGATC
TTCAGACCTGGAGGAGGAGATATGAGGGACAATTGGAGAAGTGAATTATATAAATATAAAGTAGTAAAAA
TTGAACCATTAGGAGTAGCACCCACCAAGGCAAAGAGAAGAGTGGTGCAGAGAGAAAAAAGAGCAGTGGG
AATAGGAGCTTTGTTCCTTGGGTTCTTGGGAGCAGCAGGAAGCACTATGGGCGCAGCGTCAATGACGCTG
ACGGTACAGGCCAGACAATTATTGTCTGGTATAGTGCAGCAGCAGAACAATTTGCTGAGGGCTATTGAGG
CGCAACAGCATCTGTTGCAACTCACAGTCTGGGGCATCAAGCAGCTCCAGGCAAGAATCCTGGCTGTGGA
AAGATACCTAAAGGATCAACAGCTCCTGGGGATTTGGGGTTGCTCTGGAAAACTCATTTGCACCACTGCT
GTGCCTTGGAATGCTAGTTGGAGTAATAAATCTCTGGAACAGATTTGGAATCACACGACCTGGATGGAGT
GGGACAGAGAAATTAACAATTACACAAGCTTAATACACTCCTTAATTGAAGAATCGCAAAACCAGCAAGA
AAAGAATGAACAAGAATTATTGGAATTAGATAAATGGGCAAGTTTGTGGAATTGGTTTAACATAACAAAT
TGGCTGTGGTATATAAAATTATTCATAATGATAGTAGGAGGCTTGGTAGGTTTAAGAATAGTTTTTGCTG
TACTTTCTATAGTGAATAGAGTTAGGCAGGGATATTCACCATTATCGTTTCAGACCCACCTCCCAACCCC
GAGGGGACCCGACAGGCCCGAAGGAATAGAAGAAGAAGGTGGAGAGAGAGACAGAGACAGATCCATTCGA
TTAGTGAACGGATCGGCACTGCGTGCGCCAATTCTGCAGACAAATGGCAGTATTCATCCACAATTTTAAA
AGAAAAGGGGGGATTGGGGGGTACAGTGCAGGGGAAAGAATAGTAGACATAATAGCAACAGACATACAAA
CTAAAGAATTACAAAAACAAATTACAAAAATTCAAAATTTTCGGGTTTATTACAGGGACAGCAGAGATCC
AGTTTGGTTAGTACCGGGCCCGCTCTAGAGATCCGACGCGCCATCTCTAGGCCCGCGCCGGCCCCCTCGC
ACAGACTTGTGGGAGAAGCTCGGCTACTCCCCTGCCCCGGTTAATTTGCATATAATATTTCCTAGTAACT
ATAGAGGCTTAATGTGCGATAAAAGACAGATAATCTGTTCTTTTTAATACTAGCTACATTTTACATGATA
GGCTTGGATTTCTATAAGAGATACAAATACTAAATTATTATTTTAAAAAACAGCACAAAAGGAAACTCAC
CCTAACTGTAAAGTAATTGTGTGTTTTGAGACTATAAATATCCCTTGGAGAAAAGCCTTGTTTGTGGCTG
TCTCTAAATTAATTCAAGAGATTAATTTAGAGACAGCCACTTTTTTCTCGAGGTCGACGGTATCGATAAG
CTCGCTTCACGAGATTCCAGCAGGTCGAGGGACCTAATAACTTCGTATAGCATACATTATACGAAGTTAT
ATTAAGGGTTCCAAGCTTAAGCGGCCGCGTGGATAACCGTATTACCGCCATGCATTAGTTATTAATAGTA
ATCAATTACGGGGTCATTAGTTCATAGCCCATATATGGAGTTCCGCGTTACATAACTTACGGTAAATGGC
CCGCCTGGCTGACCGCCCAACGACCCCCGCCCATTGACGTCAATAATGACGTATGTTCCCATAGTAACGC
CAATAGGGACTTTCCATTGACGTCAATGGGTGGAGTATTTACGGTAAACTGCCCACTTGGCAGTACATCA
AGTGTATCATATGCCAAGTACGCCCCCTATTGACGTCAATGACGGTAAATGGCCCGCCTGGCATTATGCC
CAGTACATGACCTTATGGGACTTTCCTACTTGGCAGTACATCTACGTATTAGTCATCGCTATTACCATGG
TGATGCGGTTTTGGCAGTACATCAATGGGCGTGGATAGCGGTTTGACTCACGGGGATTTCCAAGTCTCCA
CCCCATTGACGTCAATGGGAGTTTGTTTTGGCACCAAAATCAACGGGACTTTCCAAAATGTCGTAACAAC
TCCGCCCCATTGACGCAAATGGGCGGTAGGCGTGTACGGTGGGAGGTCTATATAAGCAGAGCTGGTTTAG
TGAACCGTCAGATCCGCTAGCGCTACCGGTCGCCACCATGGTGAGCAAGGGCGAGGAGCTGTTCACCGGG
GTGGTGCCCATCCTGGTCGAGCTGGACGGCGACGTAAACGGCCACAAGTTCAGCGTGTCCGGCGAGGGCG
AGGGCGATGCCACCTACGGCAAGCTGACCCTGAAGTTCATCTGCACCACCGGCAAGCTGCCCGTGCCCTG
GCCCACCCTCGTGACCACCCTGACCTACGGCGTGCAGTGCTTCAGCCGCTACCCCGACCACATGAAGCAG
CACGACTTCTTCAAGTCCGCCATGCCCGAAGGCTACGTCCAGGAGCGCACCATCTTCTTCAAGGACGACG
GCAACTACAAGACCCGCGCCGAGGTGAAGTTCGAGGGCGACACCCTGGTGAACCGCATCGAGCTGAAGGG
CATCGACTTCAAGGAGGACGGCAACATCCTGGGGCACAAGCTGGAGTACAACTACAACAGCCACAACGTC
TATATCATGGCCGACAAGCAGAAGAACGGCATCAAGGTGAACTTCAAGATCCGCCACAACATCGAGGACG
GCAGCGTGCAGCTCGCCGACCACTACCAGCAGAACACCCCCATCGGCGACGGCCCCGTGCTGCTGCCCGA
CAACCACTACCTGAGCACCCAGTCCGCCCTGAGCAAAGACCCCAACGAGAAGCGCGATCACATGGTCCTG
CTGGAGTTCGTGACCGCCGCCGGGATCACTCTCGGCATGGACGAGCTGTACAAGTAGGAATTCGTCGAGG
GACCTAATAACTTCGTATAGCATACATTATACGAAGTTATACATGTTTAAGGGTTCCGGTTCCACTAGGT
ACAATTCGATATCAAGCTTATCGATAATCAACCTCTGGATTACAAAATTTGTGAAAGATTGACTGGTATT
CTTAACTATGTTGCTCCTTTTACGCTATGTGGATACGCTGCTTTAATGCCTTTGTATCATGCTATTGCTT
CCCGTATGGCTTTCATTTTCTCCTCCTTGTATAAATCCTGGTTGCTGTCTCTTTATGAGGAGTTGTGGCC
CGTTGTCAGGCAACGTGGCGTGGTGTGCACTGTGTTTGCTGACGCAACCCCCACTGGTTGGGGCATTGCC
ACCACCTGTCAGCTCCTTTCCGGGACTTTCGCTTTCCCCCTCCCTATTGCCACGGCGGAACTCATCGCCG
CCTGCCTTGCCCGCTGCTGGACAGGGGCTCGGCTGTTGGGCACTGACAATTCCGTGGTGTTGTCGGGGAA
ATCATCGTCCTTTCCTTGGCTGCTCGCCTGTGTTGCCACCTGGATTCTGCGCGGGACGTCCTTCTGCTAC
GTCCCTTCGGCCCTCAATCCAGCGGACCTTCCTTCCCGCGGCCTGCTGCCGGCTCTGCGGCCTCTTCCGC
GTCTTCGCCTTCGCCCTCAGACGAGTCGGATCTCCCTTTGGGCCGCCTCCCCGCATCGATACCGTCGACC
TCGATCGAGACCTAGAAAAACATGGAGCAATCACAAGTAGCAATACAGCAGCTACCAATGCTGATTGTGC
CTGGCTAGAAGCACAAGAGGAGGAGGAGGTGGGTTTTCCAGTCACACCTCAGGTACCTTTAAGACCAATG
ACTTACAAGGCAGCTGTAGATCTTAGCCACTTTTTAAAAGAAAAGGGGGGACTGGAAGGGCTAATTCACT
CCCAACGAAGACAAGATATCCTTGATCTGTGGATCTACCACACACAAGGCTACTTCCCTGATTGGCAGAA
CTACACACCAGGGCCAGGGATCAGATATCCACTGACCTTTGGATGGTGCTACAAGCTAGTACCAGTTGAG
CAAGAGAAGGTAGAAGAAGCCAATGAAGGAGAGAACACCCGCTTGTTACACCCTGTGAGCCTGCATGGGA
TGGATGACCCGGAGAGAGAAGTATTAGAGTGGAGGTTTGACAGCCGCCTAGCATTTCATCACATGGCCCG
AGAGCTGCATCCGGACTGTACTGGGTCTCTCTGGTTAGACCAGATCTGAGCCTGGGAGCTCTCTGGCTAA
CTAGGGAACCCACTGCTTAAGCCTCAATAAAGCTTGCCTTGAGTGCTTCAAGTAGTGTGTGCCCGTCTGT
TGTGTGACTCTGGTAACTAGAGATCCCTCAGACCCTTTTAGTCAGTGTGGAAAATCTCTAGCAGCATGTG
AGCAAAAGGCCAGCAAAAGGCCAGGAACCGTAAAAAGGCCGCGTTGCTGGCGTTTTTCCATAGGCTCCGC
CCCCCTGACGAGCATCACAAAAATCGACGCTCAAGTCAGAGGTGGCGAAACCCGACAGGACTATAAAGAT
ACCAGGCGTTTCCCCCTGGAAGCTCCCTCGTGCGCTCTCCTGTTCCGACCCTGCCGCTTACCGGATACCT
GTCCGCCTTTCTCCCTTCGGGAAGCGTGGCGCTTTCTCATAGCTCACGCTGTAGGTATCTCAGTTCGGTG
TAGGTCGTTCGCTCCAAGCTGGGCTGTGTGCACGAACCCCCCGTTCAGCCCGACCGCTGCGCCTTATCCG
GTAACTATCGTCTTGAGTCCAACCCGGTAAGACACGACTTATCGCCACTGGCAGCAGCCACTGGTAACAG
GATTAGCAGAGCGAGGTATGTAGGCGGTGCTACAGAGTTCTTGAAGTGGTGGCCTAACTACGGCTACACT
AGAAGAACAGTATTTGGTATCTGCGCTCTGCTGAAGCCAGTTACCTTCGGAAAAAGAGTTGGTAGCTCTT
GATCCGGCAAACAAACCACCGCTGGTAGCGGTGGTTTTTTTGTTTGCAAGCAGCAGATTACGCGCAGAAA
AAAAGGATCTCAAGAAGATCCTTTGATCTTTTCTACGGGGTCTGACGCTCAGTGGAACGAAAACTCACGT
TAAGGGATTTTGGTCATGAGATTATCAAAAAGGATCTTCACCTAGATCCTTTTAAATTAAAAATGAAGTT
TTAAATCAATCTAAAGTATATATGAGTAAACTTGGTCTGACAGTTACCAATGCTTAATCAGTGAGGCACC
TATCTCAGCGATCTGTCTATTTCGTTCATCCATAGTTGCCTGACTCCCCGTCGTGTAGATAACTACGATA
CGGGAGGGCTTACCATCTGGCCCCAGTGCTGCAATGATACCGCGAGACCCACGCTCACCGGCTCCAGATT
TATCAGCAATAAACCAGCCAGCCGGAAGGGCCGAGCGCAGAAGTGGTCCTGCAACTTTATCCGCCTCCAT
CCAGTCTATTAATTGTTGCCGGGAAGCTAGAGTAAGTAGTTCGCCAGTTAATAGTTTGCGCAACGTTGTT
GCCATTGCTACAGGCATCGTGGTGTCACGCTCGTCGTTTGGTATGGCTTCATTCAGCTCCGGTTCCCAAC
GATCAAGGCGAGTTACATGATCCCCCATGTTGTGCAAAAAAGCGGTTAGCTCCTTCGGTCCTCCGATCGT
TGTCAGAAGTAAGTTGGCCGCAGTGTTATCACTCATGGTTATGGCAGCACTGCATAATTCTCTTACTGTC
ATGCCATCCGTAAGATGCTTTTCTGTGACTGGTGAGTACTCAACCAAGTCATTCTGAGAATAGTGTATGC
GGCGACCGAGTTGCTCTTGCCCGGCGTCAATACGGGATAATACCGCGCCACATAGCAGAACTTTAAAAGT
GCTCATCATTGGAAAACGTTCTTCGGGGCGAAAACTCTCAAGGATCTTACCGCTGTTGAGATCCAGTTCG
ATGTAACCCACTCGTGCACCCAACTGATCTTCAGCATCTTTTACTTTCACCAGCGTTTCTGGGTGAGCAA
AAACAGGAAGGCAAAATGCCGCAAAAAAGGGAATAAGGGCGACACGGAAATGTTGAATACTCATACTCTT
CCTTTTTCAATATTATTGAAGCATTTATCAGGGTTATTGTCTCATGAGCGGATACATATTTGAATGTATT
TAGAAAAATAAACAAATAGGGGTTCCGCGCACATTTCCCCGAAAAGTGCCACCTGAC
